Addgene plasmid #19090: Ta1098(130-339)
Depositing lab: SeWon Suh. Depositing organization: Seoul National University. Publication: Structural and functional insights into dom34, a key component of no-go mRNA decay. Lee HH, Kim YS, Kim KH, Heo I, Kim SK, Kim O, Kim HK, Yoon JY, Kim HS, Kim do J, Lee SJ, Yoon HJ, Kim SJ, Lee BG, Song HK, Kim VN, Park CM, Suh SW. Mol Cell. 2007 Sep 21. 27(6):938-50. 10.1016/j.molcel.2007.07.019 PubMed 17889667.
Backbone
  Vector backbone: pET21a(+)
  Backbone size w/o insert (bp): 5443
  Vector type: Bacterial Expression
Growth in bacteria
  Bacterial resistance: Ampicillin, 100 μg/mL
  Growth temperature: 37°C
  Growth strain: DH5alpha
  Copy number: High Copy
Gene/Insert
  Gene/Insert name: Cell division protein pelota related protein (alt name: Thermoplasma acidophilum)
  Species: Thermoplasma acidophilum
  Insert size (bp): 630
  Entrez Gene: DOM34 (a.k.a. YNL001W)
  Tag / fusion protein: C tag (C terminal on insert)
  Cloning method: Restriction Enzyme; 5′ cloning site NdeI (not destroyed); 3′ cloning site XhoI (not destroyed)
  Sequencing primers: 5′ T7
Terms and licenses: Academic/Nonprofit Terms; Industry Terms: Not Available to Industry
How to cite: Ta1098(130-339) was a gift from SeWon Suh (Addgene plasmid # 19090 ; http://n2t.net/addgene:19090 ; RRID:Addgene_19090)
