[The description below was written by a language model from this plasmid's Addgene catalogue record.]
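Description:
Ta1098(130-339) is a bacterial expression plasmid built on the pET21a(+) backbone (5443 bp without insert) and carrying a 630 bp fragment of the Thermoplasma acidophilum gene Ta1098, annotated as a cell division protein pelota-related protein. The name indicates that the insert encodes a truncated form covering residues 130 to 339 rather than the full-length protein, which matches the recorded insert size. The record links the insert to the yeast DOM34 gene entry, reflecting that this archaeal protein is a homologue of Dom34/Pelota, a factor involved in no-go mRNA decay; the insert itself is listed as archaeal, not yeast, in origin.

The fragment was cloned by restriction digestion between NdeI at the 5′ end and XhoI at the 3′ end, with both sites retained. In pET21a(+) this arrangement generally places the coding sequence under the T7 promoter/lac operator system, so expression depends on a host supplying T7 RNA polymerase, and the listed T7 sequencing primer fits this layout. The record notes only a "C tag" at the C terminus of the insert without naming it. NdeI/XhoI cloning into this backbone typically reads through into the vector's C-terminal hexahistidine tag, but the record does not confirm this.

The plasmid is selected with ampicillin, is described as high copy, and is maintained in a standard cloning strain. No feature table is provided, so individual element positions cannot be described. Given the associated work on the structure and function of Dom34, the construct is most plausibly intended for recombinant production of this domain fragment in E. coli for purification and structural or biochemical study.
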