>Addgene plasmid #19090 | Ta1098(130-339) | addgene partial sequence | sequence record 24467 | T7 5'-TAATACGACTCACTATAGGG-3'
NATTTTGTTTAACTTTAAGAAGGAGATATACATATGGTTACGATATNCNNNGCTGTAGCCATGGATGAGG
ATGAAGCGCAGATTTTTCTGATACATCCGTACGGAATCCAGCAGGTCGGCACTGTCTATTCAGGGAGATC
CGGTAAATACGCAGAGGGCAACTATTCCGAAGCCTCATATTTCGATCAGATTGTGAACGCGCTGAAGAAC
TACAGCAACAGTATCATTATTCTCGGCCCGGGATTTGCCAGGGACAGGTTCGCAAGGTACTGCGCTCAGA
GGGGAGTAAATGTCATCGGCAGTTTTCCGGCAAACAGGACTGATTCTGGCGCTGTTTATGAATTCATAAC
CTCCGCCGATGGGGCGAAGCTGCTGAGTAATGAAAGGATCGCCAGGGACAAGGAGATAGTGGATGAGTTT
CTGGTCGCAGTGAAAAAAGATATGGGGGTCTATGGGAGGGACCAGACTGAGAGTGCTCTGCAGATGGGGG
CCCTGTCAGACCTCATAATAACCGATGAAATGTTCAGAACAGAGGATGGCAGAAGATCACTGAGCATTGC
TCATNCGGTTGGCACGANAATACATATAGTGAGCGTGAGCATNCCNCCGGGNCANATAGNGGGTTGATTC
GGTGNNTTTGCAGGTATTTTGCGCTACAGGGTGCAGCTCGAGCACCACCACCACCACCNCTGAGATCCGC
TGCTCNCAANCCCGAAGGAACTGAGTNGCTGCTGCNCCGCTGACATACTAGCNNACCCTTGGGCTCTAAC
GGTCTGAGGTTTTGNTGAAGNGACTNTTCNATTNGAAATGNACCCCCGNCCGCCNTACCCGCGGNGTGTT
CCCANGGCCTCCNGCACCNANCC
